Addgene plasmid #77032: HIPK3 gRNA (BRDN0001146408)
Purpose: 3rd generation lentiviral gRNA plasmid targeting human HIPK3
Depositing lab: John Doench & David Root. Depositing organization: Broad Institute. Publication: Optimized sgRNA design to maximize activity and minimize off-target effects of CRISPR-Cas9. Doench JG, Fusi N, Sullender M, Hegde M, Vaimberg EW, Donovan KF, Smith I, Tothova Z, Wilen C, Orchard R, Virgin HW, Listgarten J, Root DE. Nat Biotechnol. 2016 Jan 18. doi: 10.1038/nbt.3437. PubMed 26780180.
Backbone
  Vector backbone: lentiGuide-Puro
  Backbone manufacturer: Zhang Lab (Addgene plasmid # 52963)
  Vector type: Mammalian Expression, Lentiviral, CRISPR
  Selectable markers: Puromycin
Growth in bacteria
  Bacterial resistance: Ampicillin, 100 μg/mL
  Growth temperature: 37°C
  Growth strain: DH5alpha
  Copy number: High Copy
Gene/Insert
  Gene/Insert name: HIPK3 (alt names: HIPK3; NM_001048200.2)
  gRNA/shRNA sequence: GCAATGTTGCAAACCAACAT
  Species: H. sapiens (human)
  Entrez Gene: HIPK3 (a.k.a. DYRK6, FIST3, PKY, YAK1)
  Promoter: hU6
  Cloning method: Unknown
  Sequencing primers: 5′ U6-F; 3′ pS2-R
Terms and licenses: Academic/Nonprofit Terms; Industry Terms: Not Available to Industry
Depositor comments: The gRNA was designed to target the following Genbank reference sequence(s): NM_001048200.2,NM_001278162.1,NM_001278163.1,NM_005734.4. Note that this plasmid does NOT contain Cas9. It should be used in conjunction with lentiCas9-Blast (Addgene #52962) or otherwise with cell lines already expressing Cas9. Browse the full kinome gRNA library at http://www.addgene.org/pooled-library/broadgpp-human-kinome/ or visit http://www.broadinstitute.org/rnai/public/ for detailed protocols and information.
How to cite: HIPK3 gRNA (BRDN0001146408) was a gift from John Doench & David Root (Addgene plasmid # 77032 ; http://n2t.net/addgene:77032 ; RRID:Addgene_77032)
