[The description below was written by a language model from this plasmid's Addgene catalogue record and pLannotate feature annotations shown in this document.]
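Description:
HIPK3 gRNA (BRDN0001146408) is a third-generation lentiviral guide RNA plasmid built on the lentiGuide-Puro backbone and designed to target human HIPK3 (homeodomain-interacting protein kinase 3, also known as DYRK6, FIST3, PKY or YAK1). It is one of a set of individual guides associated with a human kinome gRNA library. In bacteria it is maintained as a high-copy plasmid through a ColE1/pUC-type origin with ampicillin resistance (β-lactamase). The backbone also carries an f1 origin, an SV40 origin and residual lac and T7/T3 promoter elements from the parental cloning vector.

The viral cassette begins with an RSV promoter fused to a truncated HIV-1 5' LTR, which makes genomic RNA transcription in packaging cells Tat-independent. This is followed by the Ψ packaging signal with a gag fragment and the Rev response element for Rev-dependent nuclear export. The human U6 RNA polymerase III promoter then drives the HIPK3-specific spacer joined to the Streptococcus pyogenes Cas9 guide scaffold. A cPPT/CTS element, which aids nuclear import of the reverse-transcribed genome, sits between this unit and a second cassette in which the EF-1α core promoter with its intron A expresses puromycin N-acetyltransferase for selection of transduced mammalian cells. WPRE enhances transcript stability and expression, and the cassette ends in a self-inactivating ΔU3 3' LTR followed by an SV40 polyadenylation signal.

The plasmid does not encode Cas9. It is intended for use with a separate Cas9 lentivector or in cell lines that already express Cas9, to disrupt HIPK3 by CRISPR knockout. According to the depositor, the guide was designed against several HIPK3 reference transcripts.
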