Features (pLannotate 1.2.2; 29 found; start..end, strand, type, name):
     14..80      +  CDS            small t antigen (fragment): SV40 (simian virus 40) small t antigen
    106..317     +  promoter       EF-1α core promoter: core promoter for human elongation factor EF-1α
    318..1256    +  intron         EF-1α intron A: intron upstream of the start codon of human EF-1α
   1278..1877    +  CDS            PuroR (fragment): puromycin N-acetyltransferase; pac from Streptomyces; confers resistance to puromycin
   1893..2481    +  misc_feature   WPRE: woodchuck hepatitis virus posttranscriptional regulatory element
   2532..2551    +  misc_feature   cPPT/CTS (fragment): central polypurine tract and central termination sequence of HIV-1
   2553..2786    +  LTR            3' LTR (ΔU3): self-inactivating 3' long terminal repeat (LTR) from HIV-1
   2864..2985    +  polyA_signal   SV40 poly(A) signal: SV40 polyadenylation signal
   3025..3160    +  rep_origin     SV40 ori: SV40 origin of replication
   3181..3199    -  promoter       T7 promoter: promoter for bacteriophage T7 RNA polymerase
   3207..3362    +  CDS            lacZα (fragment): LacZα fragment of β-galactosidase; lacZ fragment
   3367..3795    +  rep_origin     f1 ori (sequence partly withheld): f1 bacteriophage origin of replication; arrow indicates direction of (+) strand synthesis
   3848..3952    +  promoter       AmpR promoter: bla
   3953..4813    +  CDS            AmpR: β-lactamase; bla; confers resistance to ampicillin, carbenicillin, and related antibiotics
   4984..5572    +  rep_origin     ori: high-copy-number ColE1/pMB1/pBR322/pUC origin of replication
   5755..5847    +  CDS            lacI (fragment): lac repressor; lacI; The lac repressor binds to the lac operator to inhibit transcription in E. coli. This inhibition can be relieved by adding lactose or isopropyl-β-D-thiogalactopyranoside (IPTG).
   5860..5881    +  protein_bind   CAP binding site: CAP binding activates transcription in the presence of cAMP. E. coli catabolite activator protein
   5896..5926    +  promoter       lac promoter: promoter for the E. coli lac operon
   5934..5950    +  protein_bind   lac operator: The lac repressor binds to the lac operator to inhibit transcription in E. coli. This inhibition can be relieved by adding lactose or isopropyl-β-D-thiogalactopyranoside (IPTG). lac repressor encoded by lacI
   5995..6013    +  promoter       T3 promoter: promoter for bacteriophage T3 RNA polymerase
   6041..6267    +  promoter       RSV promoter: Rous sarcoma virus enhancer/promoter
   6268..6448    +  LTR            5' LTR (truncated): truncated 5' long terminal repeat (LTR) from HIV-1
   6495..6620    +  misc_feature   HIV-1 Ψ: packaging signal of human immunodeficiency virus type 1
   6604..6967    +  CDS            HIV-1 gag (fragment): gag protein from human immunodeficiency virus 1; gag
   7113..7346    +  misc_feature   RRE: The Rev response element (RRE) of HIV-1 allows for Rev-dependent mRNA export from the nucleus to the cytoplasm.
   7723..7749    +  CDS            Rev (fragment): human immunodeficiency virus 1 (HIV-1) Rev protein; rev; enhances nuclear export of unspliced and incompletely spliced viral mRNAs
   7753..7993    +  promoter       U6 promoter: RNA polymerase III promoter for human U6 snRNA
   8023..8098    +  misc_RNA       gRNA scaffold: guide RNA scaffold for the Streptococcus pyogenes CRISPR/Cas9 system
   8154..8271    +  misc_feature   cPPT/CTS: central polypurine tract and central termination sequence of HIV-1
>Addgene plasmid #77032 | HIPK3 gRNA (BRDN0001146408) | addgene full sequence | sequence record 186984 | Addgene Assembled Sequence
CCCGGGTGCAAAGATGGATAAAGTTTTAAACAGAGAGGAATCTTTGCAGCTAATGGACCTTCTAGGTCTT
GAAAGGAGTGGGAATTGGCTCCGGTGCCCGTCAGTGGGCAGAGCGCACATCGCCCACAGTCCCCGAGAAG
TTGGGGGGAGGGGTCGGCAATTGATCCGGTGCCTAGAGAAGGTGGCGCGGGGTAAACTGGGAAAGTGATG
TCGTGTACTGGCTCCGCCTTTTTCCCGAGGGTGGGGGAGAACCGTATATAAGTGCAGTAGTCGCCGTGAA
CGTTCTTTTTCGCAACGGGTTTGCCGCCAGAACACAGGTAAGTGCCGTGTGTGGTTCCCGCGGGCCTGGC
CTCTTTACGGGTTATGGCCCTTGCGTGCCTTGAATTACTTCCACCTGGCTGCAGTACGTGATTCTTGATC
CCGAGCTTCGGGTTGGAAGTGGGTGGGAGAGTTCGAGGCCTTGCGCTTAAGGAGCCCCTTCGCCTCGTGC
TTGAGTTGAGGCCTGGCCTGGGCGCTGGGGCCGCCGCGTGCGAATCTGGTGGCACCTTCGCGCCTGTCTC
GCTGCTTTCGATAAGTCTCTAGCCATTTAAAATTTTTGATGACCTGCTGCGACGCTTTTTTTCTGGCAAG
ATAGTCTTGTAAATGCGGGCCAAGATCTGCACACTGGTATTTCGGTTTTTGGGGCCGCGGGCGGCGACGG
GGCCCGTGCGTCCCAGCGCACATGTTCGGCGAGGCGGGGCCTGCGAGCGCGGCCACCGAGAATCGGACGG
GGGTAGTCTCAAGCTGGCCGGCCTGCTCTGGTGCCTGGCCTCGCGCCGCCGTGTATCGCCCCGCCCTGGG
CGGCAAGGCTGGCCCGGTCGGCACCAGTTGCGTGAGCGGAAAGATGGCCGCTTCCCGGCCCTGCTGCAGG
GAGCTCAAAATGGAGGACGCGGCGCTCGGGAGAGCGGGCGGGTGAGTCACCCACACAAAGGAAAAGGGCC
TTTCCGTCCTCAGCCGTCGCTTCATGTGACTCCACGGAGTACCGGGCGCCGTCCAGGCACCTCGATTAGT
TCTCGAGCTTTTGGAGTACGTCGTCTTTAGGTTGGGGGGAGGGGTTTTATGCGATGGAGTTTCCCCACAC
TGAGTGGGTGGAGACTGAAGTTAGGCCAGCTTGGCACTTGATGTAATTCTCCTTGGAATTTGCCCTTTTT
GAGTTTGGATCTTGGTTCATTCTCAAGCCTCAGACAGTGGTTCAAAGTTTTTTTCTTCCATTTCAGGTGT
CGTGACGTACGGCCACCATGACCGAGTACAAGCCCACGGTGCGCCTCGCCACCCGCGACGACGTCCCCAG
GGCCGTACGCACCCTCGCCGCCGCGTTCGCCGACTACCCCGCCACGCGCCACACCGTCGATCCGGACCGC
CACATCGAGCGGGTCACCGAGCTGCAAGAACTCTTCCTCACGCGCGTCGGGCTCGACATCGGCAAGGTGT
GGGTCGCGGACGACGGCGCCGCCGTGGCGGTCTGGACCACGCCGGAGAGCGTCGAAGCGGGGGCGGTGTT
CGCCGAGATCGGCCCGCGCATGGCCGAGTTGAGCGGTTCCCGGCTGGCCGCGCAGCAACAGATGGAAGGC
CTCCTGGCGCCGCACCGGCCCAAGGAGCCCGCGTGGTTCCTGGCCACCGTCGGAGTCTCGCCCGACCACC
AGGGCAAGGGTCTGGGCAGCGCCGTCGTGCTCCCCGGAGTGGAGGCGGCCGAGCGCGCCGGGGTGCCCGC
CTTCCTGGAGACCTCCGCGCCCCGCAACCTCCCCTTCTACGAGCGGCTCGGCTTCACCGTCACCGCCGAC
GTCGAGGTGCCCGAAGGACCGCGCACCTGGTGCATGACCCGCAAGCCCGGTGCCTGAACGCGTTAAGTCG
ACAATCAACCTCTGGATTACAAAATTTGTGAAAGATTGACTGGTATTCTTAACTATGTTGCTCCTTTTAC
GCTATGTGGATACGCTGCTTTAATGCCTTTGTATCATGCTATTGCTTCCCGTATGGCTTTCATTTTCTCC
TCCTTGTATAAATCCTGGTTGCTGTCTCTTTATGAGGAGTTGTGGCCCGTTGTCAGGCAACGTGGCGTGG
TGTGCACTGTGTTTGCTGACGCAACCCCCACTGGTTGGGGCATTGCCACCACCTGTCAGCTCCTTTCCGG
GACTTTCGCTTTCCCCCTCCCTATTGCCACGGCGGAACTCATCGCCGCCTGCCTTGCCCGCTGCTGGACA
GGGGCTCGGCTGTTGGGCACTGACAATTCCGTGGTGTTGTCGGGGAAATCATCGTCCTTTCCTTGGCTGC
TCGCCTGTGTTGCCACCTGGATTCTGCGCGGGACGTCCTTCTGCTACGTCCCTTCGGCCCTCAATCCAGC
GGACCTTCCTTCCCGCGGCCTGCTGCCGGCTCTGCGGCCTCTTCCGCGTCTTCGCCTTCGCCCTCAGACG
AGTCGGATCTCCCTTTGGGCCGCCTCCCCGCGTCGACTTTAAGACCAATGACTTACAAGGCAGCTGTAGA
TCTTAGCCACTTTTTAAAAGAAAAGGGGGGACTGGAAGGGCTAATTCACTCCCAACGAAGACAAGATCTG
CTTTTTGCTTGTACTGGGTCTCTCTGGTTAGACCAGATCTGAGCCTGGGAGCTCTCTGGCTAACTAGGGA
ACCCACTGCTTAAGCCTCAATAAAGCTTGCCTTGAGTGCTTCAAGTAGTGTGTGCCCGTCTGTTGTGTGA
CTCTGGTAACTAGAGATCCCTCAGACCCTTTTAGTCAGTGTGGAAAATCTCTAGCAGTACGTATAGTAGT
TCATGTCATCTTATTATTCAGTATTTATAACTTGCAAAGAAATGAATATCAGAGAGTGAGAGGAACTTGT
TTATTGCAGCTTATAATGGTTACAAATAAAGCAATAGCATCACAAATTTCACAAATAAAGCATTTTTTTC
ACTGCATTCTAGTTGTGGTTTGTCCAAACTCATCAATGTATCTTATCATGTCTGGCTCTAGCTATCCCGC
CCCTAACTCCGCCCATCCCGCCCCTAACTCCGCCCAGTTCCGCCCATTCTCCGCCCCATGGCTGACTAAT
TTTTTTTATTTATGCAGAGGCCGAGGCCGCCTCGGCCTCTGAGCTATTCCAGAAGTAGTGAGGAGGCTTT
TTTGGAGGCCTAGGGACGTACCCAATTCGCCCTATAGTGAGTCGTATTACGCGCGCTCACTGGCCGTCGT
TTTACAACGTCGTGACTGGGAAAACCCTGGCGTTACCCAACTTAATCGCCTTGCAGCACATCCCCCTTTC
GCCAGCTGGCGTAATAGCGAAGAGGCCCGCACCGATCGCCCTTCCCAACAGTTGCGCAGCCTGAATGGCG
AATGGG
[124 nt withheld, positions 3367-3490]
C
[91 nt withheld, positions 3492-3582]
A
[49 nt withheld, positions 3584-3632]
CCTTTGACGTTGGAGTCCACGTTCTTT
[37 nt withheld, positions 3660-3696]
ACCCTATCTCGGTCTATTCTTTTGATTTATAAGGGATTTTGCCGATTTCGGCCTATTGGTTAAAAAATGA
GCTGATTTAACAAAAATTTAACGCGAATTTTAACAAAATATTAACGCTTACAATTTAGGTGGCACTTTTC
GGGGAAATGTGCGCGGAACCCCTATTTGTTTATTTTTCTAAATACATTCAAATATGTATCCGCTCATGAG
ACAATAACCCTGATAAATGCTTCAATAATATTGAAAAAGGAAGAGTATGAGTATTCAACATTTCCGTGTC
GCCCTTATTCCCTTTTTTGCGGCATTTTGCCTTCCTGTTTTTGCTCACCCAGAAACGCTGGTGAAAGTAA
AAGATGCTGAAGATCAGTTGGGTGCACGAGTGGGTTACATCGAACTGGATCTCAACAGCGGTAAGATCCT
TGAGAGTTTTCGCCCCGAAGAACGTTTTCCAATGATGAGCACTTTTAAAGTTCTGCTATGTGGCGCGGTA
TTATCCCGTATTGACGCCGGGCAAGAGCAACTCGGTCGCCGCATACACTATTCTCAGAATGACTTGGTTG
AGTACTCACCAGTCACAGAAAAGCATCTTACGGATGGCATGACAGTAAGAGAATTATGCAGTGCTGCCAT
AACCATGAGTGATAACACTGCGGCCAACTTACTTCTGACAACGATCGGAGGACCGAAGGAGCTAACCGCT
TTTTTGCACAACATGGGGGATCATGTAACTCGCCTTGATCGTTGGGAACCGGAGCTGAATGAAGCCATAC
CAAACGACGAGCGTGACACCACGATGCCTGTAGCAATGGCAACAACGTTGCGCAAACTATTAACTGGCGA
ACTACTTACTCTAGCTTCCCGGCAACAATTAATAGACTGGATGGAGGCGGATAAAGTTGCAGGACCACTT
CTGCGCTCGGCCCTTCCGGCTGGCTGGTTTATTGCTGATAAATCTGGAGCCGGTGAGCGTGGGTCTCGCG
GTATCATTGCAGCACTGGGGCCAGATGGTAAGCCCTCCCGTATCGTAGTTATCTACACGACGGGGAGTCA
GGCAACTATGGATGAACGAAATAGACAGATCGCTGAGATAGGTGCCTCACTGATTAAGCATTGGTAACTG
TCAGACCAAGTTTACTCATATATACTTTAGATTGATTTAAAACTTCATTTTTAATTTAAAAGGATCTAGG
TGAAGATCCTTTTTGATAATCTCATGACCAAAATCCCTTAACGTGAGTTTTCGTTCCACTGAGCGTCAGA
CCCCGTAGAAAAGATCAAAGGATCTTCTTGAGATCCTTTTTTTCTGCGCGTAATCTGCTGCTTGCAAACA
AAAAAACCACCGCTACCAGCGGTGGTTTGTTTGCCGGATCAAGAGCTACCAACTCTTTTTCCGAAGGTAA
CTGGCTTCAGCAGAGCGCAGATACCAAATACTGTTCTTCTAGTGTAGCCGTAGTTAGGCCACCACTTCAA
GAACTCTGTAGCACCGCCTACATACCTCGCTCTGCTAATCCTGTTACCAGTGGCTGCTGCCAGTGGCGAT
AAGTCGTGTCTTACCGGGTTGGACTCAAGACGATAGTTACCGGATAAGGCGCAGCGGTCGGGCTGAACGG
GGGGTTCGTGCACACAGCCCAGCTTGGAGCGAACGACCTACACCGAACTGAGATACCTACAGCGTGAGCT
ATGAGAAAGCGCCACGCTTCCCGAAGGGAGAAAGGCGGACAGGTATCCGGTAAGCGGCAGGGTCGGAACA
GGAGAGCGCACGAGGGAGCTTCCAGGGGGAAACGCCTGGTATCTTTATAGTCCTGTCGGGTTTCGCCACC
TCTGACTTGAGCGTCGATTTTTGTGATGCTCGTCAGGGGGGCGGAGCCTATGGAAAAACGCCAGCAACGC
GGCCTTTTTACGGTTCCTGGCCTTTTGCTGGCCTTTTGCTCACATGTTCTTTCCTGCGTTATCCCCTGAT
TCTGTGGATAACCGTATTACCGCCTTTGAGTGAGCTGATACCGCTCGCCGCAGCCGAACGACCGAGCGCA
GCGAGTCAGTGAGCGAGGAAGCGGAAGAGCGCCCAATACGCAAACCGCCTCTCCCCGCGCGTTGGCCGAT
TCATTAATGCAGCTGGCACGACAGGTTTCCCGACTGGAAAGCGGGCAGTGAGCGCAACGCAATTAATGTG
AGTTAGCTCACTCATTAGGCACCCCAGGCTTTACACTTTATGCTTCCGGCTCGTATGTTGTGTGGAATTG
TGAGCGGATAACAATTTCACACAGGAAACAGCTATGACCATGATTACGCCAAGCGCGCAATTAACCCTCA
CTAAAGGGAACAAAAGCTGGAGCTGCAAGCTTAATGTAGTCTTATGCAATACTCTTGTAGTCTTGCAACA
TGGTAACGATGAGTTAGCAACATGCCTTACAAGGAGAGAAAAAGCACCGTGCATGCCGATTGGTGGAAGT
AAGGTGGTACGATCGTGCCTTATTAGGAAGGCAACAGACGGGTCTGACATGGATTGGACGAACCACTGAA
TTGCCGCATTGCAGAGATATTGTATTTAAGTGCCTAGCTCGATACATAAACGGGTCTCTCTGGTTAGACC
AGATCTGAGCCTGGGAGCTCTCTGGCTAACTAGGGAACCCACTGCTTAAGCCTCAATAAAGCTTGCCTTG
AGTGCTTCAAGTAGTGTGTGCCCGTCTGTTGTGTGACTCTGGTAACTAGAGATCCCTCAGACCCTTTTAG
TCAGTGTGGAAAATCTCTAGCAGTGGCGCCCGAACAGGGACTTGAAAGCGAAAGGGAAACCAGAGGAGCT
CTCTCGACGCAGGACTCGGCTTGCTGAAGCGCGCACGGCAAGAGGCGAGGGGCGGCGACTGGTGAGTACG
CCAAAAATTTTGACTAGCGGAGGCTAGAAGGAGAGAGATGGGTGCGAGAGCGTCAGTATTAAGCGGGGGA
GAATTAGATCGCGATGGGAAAAAATTCGGTTAAGGCCAGGGGGAAAGAAAAAATATAAATTAAAACATAT
AGTATGGGCAAGCAGGGAGCTAGAACGATTCGCAGTTAATCCTGGCCTGTTAGAAACATCAGAAGGCTGT
AGACAAATACTGGGACAGCTACAACCATCCCTTCAGACAGGATCAGAAGAACTTAGATCATTATATAATA
CAGTAGCAACCCTCTATTGTGTGCATCAAAGGATAGAGATAAAAGACACCAAGGAAGCTTTAGACAAGAT
AGAGGAAGAGCAAAACAAAAGTAAGACCACCGCACAGCAAGCGGCCGCTGATCTTCAGACCTGGAGGAGG
AGATATGAGGGACAATTGGAGAAGTGAATTATATAAATATAAAGTAGTAAAAATTGAACCATTAGGAGTA
GCACCCACCAAGGCAAAGAGAAGAGTGGTGCAGAGAGAAAAAAGAGCAGTGGGAATAGGAGCTTTGTTCC
TTGGGTTCTTGGGAGCAGCAGGAAGCACTATGGGCGCAGCGTCAATGACGCTGACGGTACAGGCCAGACA
ATTATTGTCTGGTATAGTGCAGCAGCAGAACAATTTGCTGAGGGCTATTGAGGCGCAACAGCATCTGTTG
CAACTCACAGTCTGGGGCATCAAGCAGCTCCAGGCAAGAATCCTGGCTGTGGAAAGATACCTAAAGGATC
AACAGCTCCTGGGGATTTGGGGTTGCTCTGGAAAACTCATTTGCACCACTGCTGTGCCTTGGAATGCTAG
TTGGAGTAATAAATCTCTGGAACAGATTTGGAATCACACGACCTGGATGGAGTGGGACAGAGAAATTAAC
AATTACACAAGCTTAATACACTCCTTAATTGAAGAATCGCAAAACCAGCAAGAAAAGAATGAACAAGAAT
TATTGGAATTAGATAAATGGGCAAGTTTGTGGAATTGGTTTAACATAACAAATTGGCTGTGGTATATAAA
ATTATTCATAATGATAGTAGGAGGCTTGGTAGGTTTAAGAATAGTTTTTGCTGTACTTTCTATAGTGAAT
AGAGTTAGGCAGGGATATTCACCATTATCGTTTCAGACCCACCTCCCAACCCCGAGGGGACCCAGAGAGG
GCCTATTTCCCATGATTCCTTCATATTTGCATATACGATACAAGGCTGTTAGAGAGATAATTAGAATTAA
TTTGACTGTAAACACAAAGATATTAGTACAAAATACGTGACGTAGAAAGTAATAATTTCTTGGGTAGTTT
GCAGTTTTAAAATTATGTTTTAAAATGGACTATCATATGCTTACCGTAACTTGAAAGTATTTCGATTTCT
TGGCTTTATATATCTTGTGGAAAGGACGAAACACCGGCAATGTTGCAAACCAACATGTTTTAGAGCTAGA
AATAGCAAGTTAAAATAAGGCTAGTCCGTTATCAACTTGAAAAAGTGGCACCGAGTCGGTGCTTTTTTAA
GCTTGGCGTAACTAGATCTTGAGACAAATGGCAGTATTCATCCACAATTTTAAAAGAAAAGGGGGGATTG
GGGGGTACAGTGCAGGGGAAAGAATAGTAGACATAATAGCAACAGACATACAAACTAAAGAATTACAAAA
ACAAATTACAAAAATTCAAAATTTTCGGGTTTATTACAGGGACAGCAGAGATCCACTTTGGCGCCGGCTC
GAGGGGG
