>Addgene plasmid #77032 | HIPK3 gRNA (BRDN0001146408) | depositor partial sequence | sequence record 144492 | Target Sequence
GCAATGTTGCAAACCAACAT
