>Addgene plasmid #77032 | HIPK3 gRNA (BRDN0001146408) | addgene partial sequence | sequence record 186983 | hU6-F
AAGTAATAATTTCTTGGGTAGTTTGCAGTTTTAAAATTATGTTTTAAAATGGACTATCATATGCTTACCG
TAACTTGAAAGTATTTCGATTTCTTGGCTTTATATATCTTGTGGAAAGGACGAAACACCGGCAATGTTGC
AAACCAACATGTTTTAGAGCTAGAAATAGCAAGTTAAAATAAGGCTAGTCCGTTATCAACTTGAAAAAGT
GGCACCGAGTCGGTGCTTTTTTAAGCTTGGCGTAACTAGATCTTGAGACAAATGGCAGTATTCATCCACA
ATTTTAAAAGAAAAGGGGGGATTGGGGGGTACAGTGCAGGGGAAAGAATAGTAGACATAATAGCAACAGA
CATACAAACTAAAGAATTACAAAAACAAATTACAAAAATTCAAAATTTTCGGGTTTATTACAGGGACAGC
AGAGATCCACTTTGGCGCCGGCTCGAGGGGGCCCGGGTGCAAAGATGGATAAAGTTTTAAACAGAGAGGA
ATCTTTGCAGCTAATGGACCTTCTAGGTCTTGAAAGGAGTGGGAATTGGCTCCGGTGCCCGTCAGTGGGC
AGAGCGCACA
